Addgene plasmid #233426: LSM042 (PB)EF1a-AVPR-ADARdd-P2A-PuroR-IRES-ARRB2-MCP
Purpose: PiggyBac donor plasmid AVPR2-V2-ADAR2dd(E488Q,T501A) and ARRB2-tdMCP separated by EMCV IRES
Depositing lab: Xiaojing Gao. Depositing organization: Stanford University. Publication: Post-transcriptional modular synthetic receptors. Zhang X, Mille-Fragoso LS, Kaseniit KE, Lee AP, Zhang M, Call CC, Hu Y, Xie Y, Gao XJ. Nat Chem Biol. 2025 Mar 28. doi: 10.1038/s41589-025-01872-w. PubMed 40155716.
Backbone
  Vector backbone: PiggyBac vector
  Vector type: Mammalian Expression
  Selectable markers: Puromycin
Growth in bacteria
  Bacterial resistance: Ampicillin, 100 μg/mL
  Growth temperature: 30°C
  Growth strain: NEB Stable
  Copy number: Low Copy
Gene/Insert
  Gene/Insert name: AVPR-ADARdd-P2A-PuroR-IRES-ARRB2-MCP
  Species: Synthetic
  Mutation: E488Q, T501A on ADAR2dd
  Promoter: EF1a
  Cloning method: Gibson Cloning
Terms and licenses: Academic/Nonprofit Terms; Industry Terms: Not Available to Industry
Depositor comments: https://benchling.com/s/seq-9HQ1AT6SsmFb6tzjUxne?m=slm-3avkCBWnNHt903DhgS6v for annotated sequence file. Please visit https://doi.org/10.1101/2024.05.03.592453 for bioRxiv preprint.
How to cite: LSM042 (PB)EF1a-AVPR-ADARdd-P2A-PuroR-IRES-ARRB2-MCP was a gift from Xiaojing Gao (Addgene plasmid # 233426 ; http://n2t.net/addgene:233426 ; RRID:Addgene_233426)
