[The description below was written by a language model from this plasmid's Addgene catalogue record and pLannotate feature annotations shown in this document.]
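Description:
LSM042 (PB)EF1a-AVPR-ADARdd-P2A-PuroR-IRES-ARRB2-MCP is an 11.5 kb PiggyBac donor plasmid for stable mammalian expression of a two-component synthetic receptor. It is maintained in E. coli through a ColE1/pUC-type origin and an ampicillin resistance gene. The backbone also carries an f1 origin and remnants of a lacZα/lac promoter cloning region. The catalogue lists it as low copy even though the annotated origin is of the high-copy type. The automated annotation does not call the PiggyBac terminal repeats. It does flag short lambda phage-derived fragments on either side of the expression cassette, which are probably backbone stuffer sequence. When supplied with PiggyBac transposase, a donor of this kind integrates its cargo into the host genome, and integrants can be selected with puromycin.

A single EF-1α promoter drives a bicistronic transcript that ends in a bGH polyadenylation signal. The first open reading frame encodes human vasopressin V2 receptor (AVPR2) fused to the ADAR2 deaminase domain carrying the E488Q and T501A mutations. The record describes this fusion as AVPR2-V2-ADAR2dd. A P2A peptide follows, so puromycin N-acetyltransferase is released as a separate protein. An EMCV IRES then initiates translation of β-arrestin 2 (ARRB2) fused to a tandem MS2 coat protein (tdMCP), of which the annotation detects only one copy.

The design suggests that agonist activation of the receptor recruits β-arrestin, which would bring MCP-bound, MS2 hairpin-bearing RNAs close to the deaminase for A-to-I editing. This would turn ligand sensing into a post-transcriptional output, in line with the associated work on modular synthetic receptors. The reporter RNA is not part of this plasmid.
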