Features (pLannotate 1.2.2; 19 found; start..end, strand, type, name):
    171..1031    -  CDS            AmpR: β-lactamase; bla; confers resistance to ampicillin, carbenicillin, and related antibiotics
   1032..1136    -  promoter       AmpR promoter: bla
   1189..1617    -  rep_origin     f1 ori (sequence partly withheld): f1 bacteriophage origin of replication; arrow indicates direction of (+) strand synthesis
   1622..1777    -  CDS            lacZα (fragment): LacZα fragment of β-galactosidase; lacZ fragment
   1779..1898    +  CDS            B (fragment): PORTL_LAMBD - Experimental evidence at protein level: Swiss-Prot protein existence level 1. Forms the portal vertex of the capsid (PubMed:6228056, PubMed:6232391). This portal plays critical roles in head assembly, genome packaging, neck/tail attachment, and genome ejection (Probable). The portal protein multimerizes as a single ring-shaped homododecamer arranged around a central channel (PubMed:6232391). Binds to the terminase subunits to form the packaging machine (PubMed:7799432). From Escherichia phage lambda (Bacteriophage lambda).
   2550..3728    +  promoter       EF-1α promoter: strong constitutive promoter for human elongation factor EF-1α
   3824..4936    +  CDS            AVPR2: V2R_HUMAN - Also known as ADHR, DIR, DIR3, V2R. Experimental evidence at protein level: Swiss-Prot protein existence level 1. Receptor for arginine vasopressin. The activity of this receptor is mediated by G proteins which activate adenylate cyclase. Involved in renal water reabsorption. From Homo sapiens (Human).
   5042..6250    +  CDS            Adarb1 (fragment): RED1_RAT - Also known as Red1. Experimental evidence at protein level: Swiss-Prot protein existence level 1. Catalyzes the hydrolytic deamination of adenosine to inosine in double-stranded RNA (dsRNA) referred to as A-to-I RNA editing. This may affect gene expression and function in a number of ways that include mRNA translation by changing codons and hence the amino acid sequence of proteins; pre-mRNA splicing by altering splice site recognition sequences; RNA stability by changing sequences involved in nuclease recognition; genetic stability in the case of RNA virus genomes by changing seque
   6311..6910    +  CDS            PuroR (fragment): puromycin N-acetyltransferase; pac from Streptomyces; confers resistance to puromycin
   6914..7500    +  misc_feature   IRES2: internal ribosome entry site (IRES) of the encephalomyocarditis virus (EMCV)
   7501..8727    +  CDS            ARRB2: ARRB2_HUMAN - Also known as ARB2, ARR2. Experimental evidence at protein level: Swiss-Prot protein existence level 1. Functions in regulating agonist-mediated G-protein coupled receptor (GPCR) signaling by mediating both receptor desensitization and resensitization processes. During homologous desensitization, beta- arrestins bind to the GPRK-phosphorylated receptor and sterically preclude its coupling to the cognate G-protein; the binding appears to require additional receptor determinants exposed only in the active receptor conformation. The beta-arrestins target many receptors for internali
   9118..9468    +  CDS            CAPSD_BPMS2 (fragment): Experimental evidence at protein level: Swiss-Prot protein existence level 1. Acts as a translational repressor of viral replicase synthesis late in infection. This latter function is the result of capsid protein interaction with an RNA hairpin which contains the replicase ribosome-binding site. From Escherichia phage MS2 (Bacteriophage MS2).
   9508..9715    +  polyA_signal   bGH poly(A) signal: bovine growth hormone polyadenylation signal
  10055..10522   +  CDS            B (fragment): PORTL_LAMBD - Experimental evidence at protein level: Swiss-Prot protein existence level 1. Forms the portal vertex of the capsid (PubMed:6228056, PubMed:6232391). This portal plays critical roles in head assembly, genome packaging, neck/tail attachment, and genome ejection (Probable). The portal protein multimerizes as a single ring-shaped homododecamer arranged around a central channel (PubMed:6232391). Binds to the terminase subunits to form the packaging machine (PubMed:7799432). From Escherichia phage lambda (Bacteriophage lambda).
  10558..10580   -  protein_bind   lac operator (fragment): The lac repressor binds to the lac operator to inhibit transcription in E. coli. This inhibition can be relieved by adding lactose or isopropyl-β-D-thiogalactopyranoside (IPTG). lac repressor encoded by lacI
  10584..10614   -  promoter       lac promoter: promoter for the E. coli lac operon
  10629..10650   -  protein_bind   CAP binding site: CAP binding activates transcription in the presence of cAMP. E. coli catabolite activator protein
  10663..10755   -  CDS            lacI (fragment): lac repressor; lacI; The lac repressor binds to the lac operator to inhibit transcription in E. coli. This inhibition can be relieved by adding lactose or isopropyl-β-D-thiogalactopyranoside (IPTG).
  10938..11526   -  rep_origin     ori: high-copy-number ColE1/pMB1/pBR322/pUC origin of replication
>Addgene plasmid #233426 | LSM042 (PB)EF1a-AVPR-ADARdd-P2A-PuroR-IRES-ARRB2-MCP | addgene full sequence | sequence record 467481 | Addgene NGS Result
GAAGATCCTTTGATCTTTTCTACGGGGTCTGACGCTCAGTGGAACGAAAACTCACGTTAAGGGATTTTGG
TCATGAGATTATCAAAAAGGATCTTCACCTAGATCCTTTTAAATTAAAAATGAAGTTTTAAATCAATCTA
AAGTATATATGAGTAAACTTGGTCTGACAGTTACCAATGCTTAATCAGTGAGGCACCTATCTCAGCGATC
TGTCTATTTCGTTCATCCATAGTTGCCTGACTCCCCGTCGTGTAGATAACTACGATACGGGAGGGCTTAC
CATCTGGCCCCAGTGCTGCAATGATACCGCGAGACCCACGCTCACCGGCTCCAGATTTATCAGCAATAAA
CCAGCCAGCCGGAAGGGCCGAGCGCAGAAGTGGTCCTGCAACTTTATCCGCCTCCATCCAGTCTATTAAT
TGTTGCCGGGAAGCTAGAGTAAGTAGTTCGCCAGTTAATAGTTTGCGCAACGTTGTTGCCATTGCTACAG
GCATCGTGGTGTCACGCTCGTCGTTTGGTATGGCTTCATTCAGCTCCGGTTCCCAACGATCAAGGCGAGT
TACATGATCCCCCATGTTGTGCAAAAAAGCGGTTAGCTCCTTCGGTCCTCCGATCGTTGTCAGAAGTAAG
TTGGCCGCAGTGTTATCACTCATGGTTATGGCAGCACTGCATAATTCTCTTACTGTCATGCCATCCGTAA
GATGCTTTTCTGTGACTGGTGAGTACTCAACCAAGTCATTCTGAGAATAGTGTATGCGGCGACCGAGTTG
CTCTTGCCCGGCGTCAATACGGGATAATACCGCGCCACATAGCAGAACTTTAAAAGTGCTCATCATTGGA
AAACGTTCTTCGGGGCGAAAACTCTCAAGGATCTTACCGCTGTTGAGATCCAGTTCGATGTAACCCACTC
GTGCACCCAACTGATCTTCAGCATCTTTTACTTTCACCAGCGTTTCTGGGTGAGCAAAAACAGGAAGGCA
AAATGCCGCAAAAAAGGGAATAAGGGCGACACGGAAATGTTGAATACTCATACTCTTCCTTTTTCAATAT
TATTGAAGCATTTATCAGGGTTATTGTCTCATGAGCGGATACATATTTGAATGTATTTAGAAAAATAAAC
AAATAGGGGTTCCGCGCACATTTCCCCGAAAAGTGCCACCTAAATTGTAAGCGTTAATATTTTGTTAAAA
TTCGCGTTAAATTTTTGTTAAATCAGCTCATTTTTTAACCAATAGGCCGAAATCGGCAAAATCCCTTATA
AATCAAAAGAATAGACCGAGATAGGGT
[37 nt withheld, positions 1288-1324]
AAAGAACGTGGACTCCAACGTCAAAGG
[49 nt withheld, positions 1352-1400]
T
[91 nt withheld, positions 1402-1492]
G
[124 nt withheld, positions 1494-1617]
CCCATTCGCCATTCAGGCTGCGCAACTGTTGGGAAGGGCGATCGGTGCGGGCCTCTTCGCTATTACGCCA
GCTGGCGAAAGGGGGATGTGCTGCAAGGCGATTAAGTTGGGTAACGCCAGGGTTTTCCCAGTCACGACGT
TGTAAAACGACGGCCAGTGAGCGCGCCTCGTTCATTCACGTTTTTGAACCCGTGGAGGACGGGCAGACTC
GCGGTGCAAATGTGTTTTACAGCGTGATGGAGCAGATGAAGATGCTCGACACGCTGCAGAACACGCAGCT
AGATTAACCCTAGAAAGATAATCATATTGTGACGTACGTTAAAGATAATCATGTGTAAAATTGACGCATG
TGTTTTATCGGTCTGTATATCGAGGTTTATTTATTAATTTGAATAGATATTAAGTTTTATTATATTTACA
CTTACATACTAATAATAAATTCAACAAACAATTTATTTATGTTTATTTATTTATTAAAAAAAACAAAAAC
TCAAAATTTCTTCTATAAAGTAACAAAACTTTTATGAGGGACAGCCCCCCCCCAAAGCCCCCAGGGATGT
AATTACGTCCCTCCCCCGCTAGGGGGCAGCAGCGAGCCGCCCGGGGCTCCGCTCCGGTCCGGCGCTCCCC
CCGCATCCCCGAGCCGGCAGCGTGCGGGGACAGCCCGGGCACGGGGAAGGTGGCACGGGATCGCTTTCCT
CTGAACGCTTCTCGCTGCTCTTTGAGCCTGCAGACACCTGGGGGGATACGGGGAAAAGGCCTCCACGGCC
ACTAGTTTCGCACGATTGCACCTTGGGAGCCTTAACCGCTTTTGAATGTCCGTCTTAGTTAATCCCTAAT
TGAACGCTCCAAAAGGTGACTTCCAATAGGGATTTATTCCTTTTAAAATTAACGGCATAATCGTGCCGCC
GAATGCAACCTCGATCGAGCCGGGCTCCGGTGCCCGTCAGTGGGCAGAGCGCACATCGCCCACAGTCCCC
GAGAAGTTGGGGGGAGGGGTCGGCAATTGAACCGGTGCCTAGAGAAGGTGGCGCGGGGTAAACTGGGAAA
GTGATGTCGTGTACTGGCTCCGCCTTTTTCCCGAGGGTGGGGGAGAACCGTATATAAGTGCAGTAGTCGC
CGTGAACGTTCTTTTTCGCAACGGGTTTGCCGCCAGAACACAGGTAAGTGCCGTGTGTGGTTCCCGCGGG
CCTGGCCTCTTTACGGGTTATGGCCCTTGCGTGCCTTGAATTACTTCCACCTGGCTGCAGTACGTGATTC
TTGATCCCGAGCTTCGGGTTGGAAGTGGGTGGGAGAGTTCGAGGCCTTGCGCTTAAGGAGCCCCTTCGCC
TCGTGCTTGAGTTGAGGCCTGGCCTGGGCGCTGGGGCCGCCGCGTGCGAATCTGGTGGCACCTTCGCGCC
TGTCTCGCTGCTTTCGATAAGTCTCTAGCCATTTAAAATTTTTGATGACCTGCTGCGACGCTTTTTTTCT
GGCAAGATAGTCTTGTAAATGCGGGCCAAGATCTGCACACTGGTATTTCGGTTTTTGGGGCCGCGGGCGG
CGACGGGGCCCGTGCGTCCCAGCGCACATGTTCGGCGAGGCGGGGCCTGCGAGCGCGGCCACCGAGAATC
GGACGGGGGTAGTCTCAAGCTGGCCGGCCTGCTCTGGTGCCTGGCCTCGCGCCGCCGTGTATCGCCCCGC
CCTGGGCGGCAAGGCTGGCCCGGTCGGCACCAGTTGCGTGAGCGGAAAGATGGCCGCTTCCCGGCCCTGC
TGCAGGGAGCTCAAAATGGAGGACGCGGCGCTCGGGAGAGCGGGCGGGTGAGTCACCCACACAAAGGAAA
AGGGCCTTTCCGTCCTCAGCCGTCGCTTCATGTGACTCCACGGAGTACCGGGCGCCGTCCAGGCACCTCG
ATTAGTTCTCGAGCTTTTGGAGTACGTCGTCTTTAGGTTGGGGGGAGGGGTTTTATGCGATGGAGTTTCC
CCACACTGAGTGGGTGGAGACTGAAGTTAGGCCAGCTTGGCACTTGATGTAATTCTCCTTGGAATTTGCC
CTTTTTGAGTTTGGATCTTGGTTCATTCTCAAGCCTCAGACAGTGGTTCAAAGTTTTTTTCTTCCATTTC
AGGTGTCGTGAATCTAGAAGCCACCATGAAGACGATCATCGCCCTGAGCTACATCTTCTGCCTGGTATTC
GCCGACTACAAGGACGATGATGACGCCAGCATCGATATGCTCATGGCCTCTACCACAAGCGCCGTGCCCG
GACATCCATCTCTTCCAAGTCTTCCCTCCAACAGCTCACAGGAGAGGCCTCTGGATACCCGGGACCCACT
TCTTGCAAGAGCGGAGCTCGCCTTGCTCTCCATCGTTTTCGTTGCCGTCGCGTTGAGCAATGGTCTGGTG
CTGGCCGCCCTGGCGCGACGAGGCCGCCGAGGCCACTGGGCGCCTATTCATGTCTTTATCGGCCATCTCT
GTCTTGCAGACCTGGCCGTGGCGCTGTTTCAGGTGCTCCCTCAACTGGCTTGGAAAGCCACCGATAGATT
CCGGGGGCCAGACGCACTGTGTCGGGCCGTGAAATACCTGCAGATGGTGGGAATGTATGCCAGTTCATAT
ATGATACTTGCTATGACCTTGGACAGACACAGGGCTATCTGTCGCCCCATGCTGGCGTATAGGCACGGTT
CCGGAGCCCATTGGAACAGGCCAGTTCTGGTTGCGTGGGCTTTTTCCCTGCTTCTGAGCTTGCCCCAGTT
GTTTATTTTCGCACAGAGAAATGTGGAGGGCGGATCTGGCGTGACCGATTGCTGGGCTTGCTTCGCTGAG
CCATGGGGCAGAAGGACCTACGTGACGTGGATTGCTCTCATGGTGTTCGTTGCTCCCACCCTGGGGATCG
CCGCATGCCAGGTCCTGATATTCAGAGAAATACACGCCTCCTTGGTTCCTGGGCCAAGCGAGCGCCCTGG
TGGAAGAAGACGGGGTCGAAGGACTGGCTCTCCAGGCGAAGGCGCCCACGTATCAGCTGCGGTAGCTAAG
ACCGTACGCATGACACTGGTCATCGTCGTCGTTTACGTTCTTTGCTGGGCCCCGTTTTTTTTGGTGCAGC
TCTGGGCGGCCTGGGACCCCGAAGCACCCCTGGAAGGTGCTCCATTCGTTCTGCTCATGCTTCTCGCTTC
ACTGAATAGCTGTACCAATCCTTGGATTTACGCCTCTTTCTCCTCCAGTGTTAGCTCCGAGCTGCGGAGT
CTTCTCTGTTGCGCCCGGGGCAGGACCCCCCCAAGCCTGGGTCCACAGGACGAATCCTGCACTACCGCCT
CCAGTTCCCTGGCCAAAGACACCTCTTCTATCGATACCGGTGGACGCACCCCACCCAGCCTGGGTCCCCA
AGATGAGTCCTGCACCACCGCCAGCTCCTCCCTGGCCAAGGACACTTCATCGGGTACCGGTGCTTTGCAC
TTGGATCAAACGCCATCTCGCCAGCCTATTCCCAGTGAGGGTCTTCAGCTGCATTTACCGCAGGTTTTAG
CTGACGCTGTCTCACGCCTGGTCCTGGGTAAGTTTGGTGACCTGACCGACAACTTCTCCTCCCCTCACGC
TCGCAGAAAAGTGCTGGCTGGAGTCGTCATGACAACAGGCACAGATGTTAAAGATGCCAAGGTGATAAGT
GTTTCTACAGGAACAAAATGTATTAATGGTGAATACATGAGTGATCGTGGCCTTGCATTAAATGACTGCC
ATGCAGAAATAATATCTCGGAGATCCTTGCTCAGATTTCTTTATACACAACTTGAGCTTTACTTAAATAA
CAAAGATGATCAAAAAAGATCCATCTTTCAGAAATCAGAGCGAGGGGGGTTTAGGCTGAAGGAGAATGTC
CAGTTTCATCTGTACATCAGCACCTCTCCCTGTGGAGATGCCAGAATCTTCTCACCACATGAGCCAATCC
TGGAAGAACCAGCAGATAGACACCCAAATCGTAAAGCAAGAGGACAGCTACGGACCAAAATAGAGTCTGG
TCAGGGGACGATTCCAGTGCGCTCCAATGCGAGCATCCAAGCGTGGGACGGGGTGCTGCAAGGGGAGCGG
CTGCTCACCATGTCCTGCAGTGACAAGATTGCACGCTGGAACGTGGTGGGCATCCAGGGATCCCTGCTCA
GCATTTTCGTGGAGCCCATTTACTTCTCGAGCATCATCCTGGGCAGCCTTTACCACGGGGACCACCTTTC
CAGGGCCATGTACCAGCGGATCTCCAACATAGAGGACCTGCCACCTCTCTACACCCTCAACAAGCCTTTG
CTCAGTGGCATCAGCAATGCAGAAGCACGGCAGCCAGGGAAGGCCCCCAACTTCAGTGTCAACTGGACGG
TAGGCGACTCCGCTATTGAGGTCATCAACGCCACGACTGGGAAGGATGAGCTGGGCCGCGCGTCCCGCCT
GTGTAAGCACGCGTTGTACTGTCGCTGGATGCGTGTGCACGGCAAGGTTCCCTCCCACTTACTACGCTCC
AAGATTACCAAACCCAACGTGTACCATGAGTCCAAGCTGGCGGCAAAGGAGTACCAGGCCGCCAAGGCGC
GTCTGTTCACAGCCTTCATCAAGGCGGGGCTGGGGGCCTGGGTGGAGAAGCCCACCGAGCAGGACCAGTT
CTCACTCACGCCCGAAGGTCGGGGGAGTTTGCTTACCTGTGGCGATGTCGAGGAGAATCCAGGGCCCAAG
CTTATGACCGAGTACAAGCCCACGGTGCGCCTCGCCACCCGCGACGACGTCCCCAGGGCCGTACGCACCC
TCGCCGCCGCGTTCGCCGACTACCCCGCCACGCGCCACACCGTCGATCCGGACCGCCACATCGAGCGGGT
CACCGAGCTGCAAGAACTCTTCCTCACGCGCGTCGGGCTCGACATCGGCAAGGTGTGGGTCGCGGACGAC
GGCGCCGCCGTGGCGGTCTGGACCACGCCGGAGAGCGTCGAAGCGGGGGCGGTGTTCGCCGAGATCGGCC
CGCGCATGGCCGAGTTGAGCGGTTCCCGGCTGGCCGCGCAGCAACAGATGGAAGGCCTCCTGGCGCCGCA
CCGGCCCAAGGAGCCCGCGTGGTTCCTGGCCACCGTCGGAGTCTCGCCCGACCACCAGGGCAAGGGTCTG
GGCAGCGCCGTCGTGCTCCCCGGAGTGGAGGCGGCCGAGCGCGCCGGGGTGCCCGCCTTCCTGGAGACCT
CCGCGCCCCGCAACCTCCCCTTCTACGAGCGGCTCGGCTTCACCGTCACCGCCGACGTCGAGGTGCCCGA
AGGACCGCGCACCTGGTGCATGACCCGCAAGCCCGGTGCCTGATAGCCCCTCTCCCTCCCCCCCCCCTAA
CGTTACTGGCCGAAGCCGCTTGGAATAAGGCCGGTGTGCGTTTGTCTATATGTTATTTTCCACCATATTG
CCGTCTTTTGGCAATGTGAGGGCCCGGAAACCTGGCCCTGTCTTCTTGACGAGCATTCCTAGGGGTCTTT
CCCCTCTCGCCAAAGGAATGCAAGGTCTGTTGAATGTCGTGAAGGAAGCAGTTCCTCTGGAAGCTTCTTG
AAGACAAACAACGTCTGTAGCGACCCTTTGCAGGCAGCGGAACCCCCCACCTGGCGACAGGTGCCTCTGC
GGCCAAAAGCCACGTGTATAAGATACACCTGCAAAGGCGGCACAACCCCAGTGCCACGTTGTGAGTTGGA
TAGTTGTGGAAAGAGTCAAATGGCTCTCCTCAAGCGTATTCAACAAGGGGCTGAAGGATGCCCAGAAGGT
ACCCCATTGTATGGGATCTGATCTGGGGCCTCGGTACACATGCTTTACATGTGTTTAGTCGAGGTTAAAA
AAACGTCTAGGCCCCCCGAACCACGGGGACGTGGTTTTCCTTTGAAAAACACGATGATAATATGGCCACA
ACCATGGGGGAGAAACCCGGGACCAGGGTCTTCAAGAAGTCGAGCCCTAACTGCAAGCTCACCGTGTACT
TGGGCAAGCGGGACTTCGTAGATCACCTGGACAAAGTGGACCCTGTAGATGGCGTGGTGCTTGTGGACCC
TGACTACCTGAAGGACCGCAAAGTGTTTGTGACCCTCACCTGCGCCTTCCGCTATGGCCGTGAAGACCTG
GATGTGCTGGGCTTGTCCTTCCGCAAAGACCTGTTCATCGCCACCTACCAGGCCTTCCCCCCGGTGCCCA
ACCCACCCCGGCCCCCCACCCGCCTGCAGGACCGGCTGCTGAGGAAGCTGGGCCAGCATGCCCACCCCTT
CTTCTTCACCATACCCCAGAATCTTCCATGCTCCGTCACACTGCAGCCAGGCCCAGAGGATACAGGAAAG
GCCTGCGGCGTAGACTTTGAGATTCGAGCCTTCTGTGCTAAATCACTAGAAGAGAAAAGCCACAAAAGGA
ACTCTGTGCGGCTGGTGATCCGAAAGGTGCAGTTCGCCCCGGAGAAACCCGGCCCCCAGCCTTCAGCCGA
AACCACACGCCACTTCCTCATGTCTGACCGGTCCCTGCACCTCGAGGCTTCCCTGGACAAGGAGCTGTAC
TACCATGGGGAGCCCCTCAATGTAAATGTCCACGTCACCAACAACTCCACCAAGACCGTCAAGAAGATCA
AAGTCTCTGTGAGACAGTACGCCGACATCTGCCTCTTCAGCACCGCCCAGTACAAGTGTCCTGTGGCTCA
ACTCGAACAAGATGACCAGGTATCTCCCAGCTCCACATTCTGTAAGGTGTACACCATAACCCCACTGCTC
AGCGACAACCGGGAGAAGCGGGGTCTCGCCCTGGATGGGAAACTCAAGCACGAGGACACCAACCTGGCTT
CCAGCACCATCGTGAAGGAGGGTGCCAACAAGGAGGTGCTGGGAATCCTGGTGTCCTACAGGGTCAAGGT
GAAGCTGGTGGTGTCTCGAGGCGGGGATGTCTCTGTGGAGCTGCCTTTTGTTCTTATGCACCCCAAGCCC
CACGACCACATCCCCCTCCCCAGACCCCAGTCAGCCGCTCCGGAGACAGATGTCCCTGTGGACACCAACC
TCATTGAATTTGATACCAACTATGCCACAGATGATGACATTGTGTTTGAGGACTTTGCCCGGCTTCGGCT
GAAGGGGATGAAGGATGACGACTATGATGATCAACTCTGCGGCGGTGGTAGCGCTATGGCGAGCAACTTT
ACGCAATTTGTGTTGGTTGACAATGGTGGCACCGGAGACGTAACTGTTGCGCCGAGCAATTTTGCGAACG
GGATTGCAGAATGGATAAGTAGTAACAGCCGGAGTCAGGCATATAAAGTCACATGCTCAGTTCGCCAAAG
TTCCGCACAGAACCGAAAATATACCATAAAGGTAGAAGTGCCAAAAGGGGCGTGGCGATCTTATCTTAAT
ATGGAGCTTACGATCCCAATCTTTGCGACTAATTCAGACTGCGAGCTGATTGTCAAGGCCATGCAAGGTC
TTTTGAAAGACGGTAACCCGATTCCCTCTGCGATCGCCGCCAACTCAGGAATATATGGTGGCGGAACCGG
TGGCGGGTCCATGGCCTCCAATTTTACACAGTTTGTGCTCGTGGACAACGGCGGCACTGGAGACGTCACA
GTAGCTCCAAGTAACTTTGCGAATGGGATAGCCGAGTGGATCTCTTCCAATTCAAGATCACAAGCCTATA
AGGTGACTTGTAGTGTACGCCAATCTAGTGCCCAGAACCGGAAGTATACCATTAAAGTGGAGGTCCCCAA
AGGTGCATGGCGCTCATACTTGAATATGGAATTGACGATTCCGATATTTGCGACCAATAGCGACTGCGAG
CTTATTGTAAAAGCCATGCAAGGACTTCTGAAAGATGGCAACCCGATACCTTCCGCAATCGCTGCGAATA
GCGGAATTTACTAAGAATTCCTCGAGCTAGAGCTCGCTGATCAGCCTCGACTGTGCCTTCTAGTTGCCAG
CCATCTGTTGTTTGCCCCTCCCCCGTGCCTTCCTTGACCCTGGAAGGTGCCACTCCCACTGTCCTTTCCT
AATAAAATGAGGAAATTGCATCGCATTGTCTGAGTAGGTGTCATTCTATTCTGGGGGGTGGGGTGGGGCA
GGACAGCAAGGGGGAGGATTGGGAAGACAATAGCAGGCATGCTGGGGACGACGTCAGGTGGCACTTTTCG
ATATCTATAACAAGAAAATATATATATAATAAGTTATCACGTAAGTAGAACATGAAATAACAATATAATT
ATCGTATGAGTTAAATCTTAAAAGTCACGTAAAAGATAATCATGCGTCATTTTGACTCACGCGGTCGTTA
TAGTTCAAAATCAGTGACACTTACCGCATTGACAAGCACGCCTCACGGGAGCTCCAAGCGGCGACTGAGA
TGTCCTAAATGCACAGCGACGGATTCGCGCTATTTAGAAAGAGAGAGCAATATTTCAAGAATGCATGCGT
CAATTTTACGCAGACTATCTTTCTAGGGTTAATCTAGCTGCATCAGGATCATATCGTCGGGTCTTTTTTC
CGGCTCAGTCATCGCCCAAGCTGGCGCTATCTGGGCATCGGGGAGGAAGAAGCCCGTGCCTTTTCCCGCG
AGGTTGAAGCGGCATGGAAAGAGTTTGCCGAGGATGACTGCTGCTGCATTGACGTTGAGCGAAAACGCAC
GTTTACCATGATGATTCGGGAAGGTGTGGCCATGCACGCCTTTAACGGTGAACTGTTCGTTCAGGCCACC
TGGGATACCAGTTCGTCGCGGCTTTTCCGGACACAGTTCCGGATGGTCAGCCCGAAGCGCATCAGCAACC
CGAACAATACCGGCGACAGCCGGAACTGCCGTGCCGGTGTGCAGATTAATGACAGCGGTGCGGCGCTGGG
ATATTACGTCAGCGAGGACGGGTATCCTGGCTGGATGCCGCAGAAATGGACATGGATACCCCGTGAGTTA
CCCGGCGGGCGCGCTTGGCGTAATCATGGTCATAGCTGTTTCCTGTGTGAAATTGTTATCCGCTCACAAT
TCCACACAACATACGAGCCGGAAGCATAAAGTGTAAAGCCTGGGGTGCCTAATGAGTGAGCTAACTCACA
TTAATTGCGTTGCGCTCACTGCCCGCTTTCCAGTCGGGAAACCTGTCGTGCCAGCTGCATTAATGAATCG
GCCAACGCGCGGGGAGAGGCGGTTTGCGTATTGGGCGCTCTTCCGCTTCCTCGCTCACTGACTCGCTGCG
CTCGGTCGTTCGGCTGCGGCGAGCGGTATCAGCTCACTCAAAGGCGGTAATACGGTTATCCACAGAATCA
GGGGATAACGCAGGAAAGAACATGTGAGCAAAAGGCCAGCAAAAGGCCAGGAACCGTAAAAAGGCCGCGT
TGCTGGCGTTTTTCCATAGGCTCCGCCCCCCTGACGAGCATCACAAAAATCGACGCTCAAGTCAGAGGTG
GCGAAACCCGACAGGACTATAAAGATACCAGGCGTTTCCCCCTGGAAGCTCCCTCGTGCGCTCTCCTGTT
CCGACCCTGCCGCTTACCGGATACCTGTCCGCCTTTCTCCCTTCGGGAAGCGTGGCGCTTTCTCATAGCT
CACGCTGTAGGTATCTCAGTTCGGTGTAGGTCGTTCGCTCCAAGCTGGGCTGTGTGCACGAACCCCCCGT
TCAGCCCGACCGCTGCGCCTTATCCGGTAACTATCGTCTTGAGTCCAACCCGGTAAGACACGACTTATCG
CCACTGGCAGCAGCCACTGGTAACAGGATTAGCAGAGCGAGGTATGTAGGCGGTGCTACAGAGTTCTTGA
AGTGGTGGCCTAACTACGGCTACACTAGAAGAACAGTATTTGGTATCTGCGCTCTGCTGAAGCCAGTTAC
CTTCGGAAAAAGAGTTGGTAGCTCTTGATCCGGCAAACAAACCACCGCTGGTAGCGGTGGTTTTTTTGTT
TGCAAGCAGCAGATTACGCGCAGAAAAAAAGGATCTCAA
